>Addgene plasmid #24726 | p7VP1 | depositor full sequence | sequence record 11489 | Author sequence
CCCTGCAGGGCCTGAAATAACCTCTGAAAGAGGAACTTGGTTAGGTACCTGTGGAATGTGTGTCAGTTAG
GGTGTGGAAAGTCCCCAGGCTCCCCAGCAGGCAGAAGTATGCAAAGCATGCATCTCAATTAGTCAGCAAC
CAGGTGTGGAAAGTCCCCAGGCTCCCCAGCAGGCAGAAGTATGCAAAGCATGCATCTCAATTAGTCAGCA
ACCATAGTCCCGCCCCTAACTCCGCCCATCCCGCCCCTAACTCCGCCCAGTTCCGCCCATTCTCCGCCCC
ATGGCTGACTAATTTTTTTTATTTATACAGAGGCCGAGGCCGCCTCGGCCTCTGAGCTATTCCAGAAGTA
GTGAGGAGGCTTTTTTGGAGGCCTAGGCTTTTGCAAAAAGCTTGATTGGGATCCACCGGTCGCCACCATG
GTGAGCAAGGGCGAGGAGCTGTTCACCGGGGTGGTGCCCATCCTGGTCGAGCTGGACGGCGACGTAAACG
GCCACAAGTTCAGCGTGTCCGGCGAGGGCGAGGGCGATGCCACCTACGGCAAGCTGACCCTGAAGTTCAT
CTGCACCACCGGCAAGCTGCCCGTGCCCTGGCCCACCCTCGTGACCACCCTGACCTACGGCGTGCAGTGC
TTCAGCCGCTACCCCGACCACATGAAGCAGCACGACTTCTTCAAGTCCGCCATGCCCGAAGGCTACGTCC
AGGAGCGCACCATCTTCTTCAAGGACGACGGCAACTACAAGACCCGCGCCGAGGTGAAGTTCGAGGGCGA
CACCCTGGTGAACCGCATCGAGCTGAAGGGCATCGACTTCAAGGAGGACGGCAACATCCTGGGGCACAAG
CTGGAGTACAACTACAACAGCCACAACGTCTATATCATGGCCGACAAGCAGAAGAACGGCATCAAGGTGA
ACTTCAAGATCCGCCACAACATCGAGGACGGCAGCGTGCAGCTCGCCGACCACTACCAGCAGAACACCCC
CATCGGCGACGGCCCCGTGCTGCTGCCCGACAACCACTACCTGAGCACCCAGTCCGCCCTGAGCAAAGAC
CCCAACGAGAAGCGCGATCACATGGTCCTGCTGGAGTTCGTGACCGCCGCCGGGATCACTCTCGGCATGG
ACGAGCTGTACAAGTAAAGCGGCCGCTTCGAGCAGACATGATAAGATACATTGATGAGTTTGGACAAACC
ACAACTAGAATGCAGTGAAAAAAATGCTTTATTTGTGAAATTTGTGATGCTATTGCTTTATTTGTAACCA
TTATAAGCTGCAATAAACAAGTTAACAACAACAATTGCATTCATTTTATGTTTCAGGTTCAGGGGGAGGT
GTGGGAGGTTTTTTAAAGCAAGTAAAACCTCTACAAATGTGGTAAAATCGATAAGGATCCGGGCTGGCGT
AATAGCGAAGAGGCCCGCACCGATCGCCCTTCCCAACAGTTGCGGTGGAGAAGAGCATGCGTGAGGCTCC
GGTGCCCGTCAGTGGGCAGAGCGCACATCGCCCACAGTCCCCGAGAAGTTGGGGGGAGGGGTCGGCAATT
GAACCGGTGCCTAGAGAAGGTGGCGCGGGGTAAACTGGGAAAGTGATGTCGTGTACTGGCTCCGCCCTTT
TCCCGAGGGTGGGGGAGAACCGTATATAAGTGCAGTAGTCGCTGTGAACGTTCTTTTTCGCAACGGGTTT
GCCGCCAGAACACAGGTAAGTGCCGTGTGTGGTTCCCGCGGGCCTGGCCTCTTTACGGGTTATGGCCCTT
GCGTGCCTTGAATTACTTCCACCTGGCTGCAGTACGTGATTCTTGATCCCGAGCTTCGGGTTGGAAGTGG
GTGGGAGAGTTCGAGGCCTTGCGCTTAAGGAGCCCCTTCGCCTCGTGCTTGAGTTGAGGCCTGGCCTGGG
CGCTGGGGCCGCCGCGTGCGAATCTGGTGGCACCTTCGCGCCTGTCTCGCTGCTTTCGATAAGTCTCTAG
CCATTTAAAATTTTTGATGACCTGCTGCGACGCTTTTTTTCTGGCAAGATAGTCTTGTAAATGCGGGCCA
AGATCTGCACACTGGTATTTCGGTTTTTGGGGCCGCGGGCGGCGACGGGGCCCGTGCGTCCCAGCGCACA
TGTTCGGCGAGGCGGGGCCTGCGAGCGCGGCCACCGAGAATCGGACGGGGGTAGTCTCAAGCTGGCCGGC
CTGCTCTGGTGCCTGGCCTCGCGCCGCCGTGTATCGCCCCGCCCTGGGCGGCAAGGCTGGCCCGGTCGGC
ACCAGTTGCGTGAGCGGAAAGATGGCCGCTTCCCGGCCCTGCTGCAGGGAGCTCAAAATGGAGGACGCGG
CGCTCGGGAGAGCGGGCGGGTGAGTCACCCACACAAAGGAAAAGGGCCTTTCCGTCCTCAGCCGTCGCTT
CATGTGACTCCACGGAGTACCGGGCGCCGTCCAGGCACCTCGATTAGTTCTCGAGCTTTTGGAGTACGTC
GTCTTTAGGTTGGGGGGAGGGGTTTTATGCGATGGAGTTTCCCCACACTGAGTGGGTGGAGACTGAAGTT
AGGCCAGCTTGGCACTTGATGTAATTCTCCTTGGAATTTGCCCTTTTTGAGTTTGGATCTTGGTTCATTC
TCAAGCCTCAGACAGTGGTTCAAAGTTTTTTTCTTCCATTTCAGGTGTCGTGAGGAATTCTCTAGAGCTT
GATCAAACAAGTTTGTACAAAAAAGCAGGCTTCCGGAGCCACCATGCCATGCCAGCGCAAGGGCAACGGC
CCAACCCAGAAGCTGCCACGCGTCATCCGCAAGGGAGGCGTCGAGGTCCTCGACACCGTGCCCCTGACCG
AAGATACCCAGTACAAGGTCGAGGCCGTCCTGCTGCCTAACTTCGGCAAGGCAGCCACTACCGGAAACTT
CCAAAGCCGCGGACTGCCCTACACCATGTCCGATACCCTCGGCCCTGGCGCTGCCCTGTGCTATAGCGTC
GCCGTCATCAACCTGCCCGAGATCCCCGACGCAATGTGCGAAGATACCATGATCGTCTGGGAAGCATACC
GCCTCGAGACCGAGCTGCTGTTCGCACCTCAGATGGCATCCAGCGGATACCAGCGCGCTAACGGAACACT
CGCTGGCATCGAAGGATCCCAGCTGTACTTCTGGGCATGCGGAGGAGGTCCACTCGACGTGATCGGCATC
AATCCCGATCCCGAGCGCCTGAAAGTGAACGAGGCACTCGAGGGCCCAGGAAACACCGACGTGGCGTCCC
TGCAAGCACTGCGCAAGCAGGTCAACGCTGCCAACTTTCCGGTTGAACTGTGGGTCGCCGACCCAACCAA
GAACGACAACACACGCTACTTCGGACGCGTCGTCGGCGGAGGCGTGACACCGCCCGTCGTCAGTTACGGC
AACCAGTCCACAACCCCACTCATCGACGAGAACGGCGTCGGCATCCTGTGCACCTTCGGCTCCGTCTACC
TGACATCCGCCGACATGGTCGGCATGACCGGGCTGCCAGGACTCCCAACCCTGTCCGCCGATTACTCCAA
TCAGCGCACCGTGCAGGCAGGCTACGGCCGGTTCTTCCGCGTGCACTGTCGCCAGCGCCGCATCAAGCAT
CCATACACCGTCGACATGATGTTCCGCCAGTTCCTGCAACCACAGAAGCCTCAGGTCCAGGGACAGCAGC
CTGCCGCTGTGCAGGAGGTCACCATGGAACAGATGCAACCAGCAACCATCCCGCCAACTGTCGAAGGAGG
CCTCGGATTCGCCCCAACATCCAAGTTCCTGATTCAGAACGGCGAACTGATCTACCCATCCAGCAACGCA
GCTGCTGCGGCTGCAAAGATCAGCGTGGCACCCAAGAAGAATACCGACAACAAGAAGGAGCTCTGAGACT
AGTACCCAGCTTTCTTGTACAAAGTGGTTCGATCTAGAATGGCTAGTGGATCCCCCGGGCTGCAGGAATT
CGATATCAAGCTTATCGATAATCAACCTCTGGATTACAAAATTTGTGAAAGATTGACTGGTATTCTTAAC
TATGTTGCTCCTTTTACGCTATGTGGATACGCTGCTTTAATGCCTTTGTATCATGCTATTGCTTCCCGTA
TGGCTTTCATTTTCTCCTCCTTGTATAAATCCTGGTTGCTGTCTCTTTATGAGGAGTTGTGGCCCGTTGT
CAGGCAACGTGGCGTGGTGTGCACTGTGTTTGCTGACGCAACCCCCACTGGTTGGGGCATTGCCACCACC
TGTCAGCTCCTTTCCGGGACTTTCGCTTTCCCCCTCCCTATTGCCACGGCGGAACTCATCGCCGCCTGCC
TTGCCCGCTGCTGGACAGGGGCTCGGCTGTTGGGCACTGACAATTCCGTGGTGTTGTCGGGGAAATCATC
GTCCTTTCCTTGGCTGCTCGCCTGTGTTGCCACCTGGATTCTGCGCGGGACGTCCTTCTGCTACGTCCCT
TCGGCCCTCAATCCAGCGGACCTTCCTTCCCGCGGCCTGCTGCCGGCTCTGCGGCCTCTTCCGCGTCTTC
GCCTTCGCCCTCAGACGAGTCGGATCTCCCTTTGGGCCGCCTCCCCGCATCGATACCGTCGGCCCACTGC
TCCCTAAACCTGAGCTAGCATTATCCCTAATACCTGCCACCCCACTCTTAATCAGTGGTGGAAGAACGGT
CTCAGAACTGTTTGTTTCAATTGGCCATTTAAGTTTAGTAGTAAAAGACTGGTTAATGATAACAATGCAT
CGTAAAACCTTCAGAAGGAAAGGAGAATGTTTTGTGGACCACTTTGGTTTTCTTTTTTGCGTGTGGCAGT
TTTAAGTTATTAGTTTTTAAAATCAGTACTTTTTAATGGAAACAACTTGACCAAAAATTTGTCACAGAAT
TTTGAGACCCATTAAAAAAGTTAAATGAGAAACCTGTGTGTTCCTTTGGTCAACACCGAGACATTTAGGT
GAAAGACATCTAATTCTGGTTTTACGAATCTGGAAACTTCTTGAAAATGTAATTCTTGAGTTAACACTTC
TGGGTGGAGAATAGGGTTGTTTTCCCCCCACATAATTGGAAGGGGAAGGAATATCATTTAAAGCTATGGG
AGGGTTTCTTTGATTACAACACTGGAGAGAAATGCAGCATGTTGCTGATTGCCTGTCACTAAAACAGGCC
AAAAACTGAGTCCTTGGGTTGCATAGAAAGCTTCATGTTGCTAAACCAATGTTAAGTGAATCTTTGGAAA
CAAAATGTTTCCAAATTACTGGGATGTGCATGTTGAAACGTGGGTTAATTAACTAGCCATGACCAAAATC
CCTTAACGTGAGTTTTCGTTCCACTGAGCGTCAGACCCCGTAGAAAAGATCAAAGGATCTTCTTGAGATC
CTTTTTTTCTGCGCGTAATCTGCTGCTTGCAAACAAAAAAACCACCGCTACCAGCGGTGGTTTGTTTGCC
GGATCAAGAGCTACCAACTCTTTTTCCGAAGGTAACTGGCTTCAGCAGAGCGCAGATACCAAATACTGTT
CTTCTAGTGTAGCCGTAGTTAGGCCACCACTTCAAGAACTCTGTAGCACCGCCTACATACCTCGCTCTGC
TAATCCTGTTACCAGTGGCTGCTGCCAGTGGCGATAAGTCGTGTCTTACCGGGTTGGACTCAAGACGATA
GTTACCGGATAAGGCGCAGCGGTCGGGCTGAACGGGGGGTTCGTGCACACAGCCCAGCTTGGAGCGAACG
ACCTACACCGAACTGAGATACCTACAGCGTGAGCTATGAGAAAGCGCCACGCTTCCCGAAGGGAGAAAGG
CGGACAGGTATCCGGTAAGCGGCAGGGTCGGAACAGGAGAGCGCACGAGGGAGCTTCCAGGGGGAAACGC
CTGGTATCTTTATAGTCCTGTCGGGTTTCGCCACCTCTGACTTGAGCGTCGATTTTTGTGATGCTCGTCA
GGGGGGCGGAGCCTATGGAAAAACGCCAGCAACGCGGCCTTTTTACGGTTCCTGGCCTTTTGCTGGCCTT
TTGCTCACATGTTCTTAATTAAATTTTTCAAAAGTAGTTGACAATTAATCATCGGCATAGTATATCGGCA
TAGTATAATACGACTCACTATAGGAGGGCCATCATGGCCAAGTTGACCAGTGCTGTCCCAGTGCTCACAG
CCAGGGATGTGGCTGGAGCTGTTGAGTTCTGGACTGACAGGTTGGGGTTCTCCAGAGATTTTGTGGAGGA
TGACTTTGCAGGTGTGGTCAGAGATGATGTCACCCTGTTCATCTCAGCAGTCCAGGACCAGGTGGTGCCT
GACAACACCCTGGCTTGGGTGTGGGTGAGAGGACTGGATGAGCTGTATGCTGAGTGGAGTGAGGTGGTCT
CCACCAACTTCAGGGATGCCAGTGGCCCTGCCATGACAGAGATTGGAGAGCAGCCCTGGGGGAGAGAGTT
TGCCCTGAGAGACCCAGCAGGCAACTGTGTGCACTTTGTGGCAGAGGAGCAGGACTGAGGATAAGAATTG
TAACAAAAAACCCCGCCCCGGCGGGGTTTTTTGTTAATTAA
Features (pLannotate 1.2.2; 16 found; start..end, strand, type, name):
     58..387     +  promoter       SV40 promoter: SV40 enhancer and early promoter
    418..1137    +  CDS            EGFP: the original enhanced GFP (Yang et al., 1996) mammalian codon-optimized
   1162..1283    -  polyA_signal   SV40 poly(A) signal: SV40 polyadenylation signal
   1306..1374    -  CDS            large T antigen (fragment): large T antigen from SV40 (simian virus 40)
   1393..1444    +  CDS            lacZα (fragment): LacZα fragment of β-galactosidase; lacZ fragment
   1484..1695    +  promoter       EF-1α core promoter: core promoter for human elongation factor EF-1α
   1696..2634    +  intron         EF-1α intron A: intron upstream of the start codon of human EF-1α
   2667..2691    +  protein_bind   attB1: mutant version of attB; recombination site for the Gateway® BP reaction BP Clonase™
   2677..3660    +  CDS            VP1_SV40 (fragment): Experimental evidence at protein level: Swiss-Prot protein existence level 1. Forms an icosahedral capsid with a T=7 symmetry and a 40 nm diameter. The capsid is composed of 72 pentamers linked to each other by disulfide bonds and associated with VP2 or VP3 proteins. Binds to N- glycolylneuraminic analog of the ganglioside GM1 on the cell surface to provide virion attachment to target cell (PubMed:18353982). Once attached, the virion is internalized by caveolin-mediated endocytosis and traffics to the endoplasmic reticulum. Inside the endoplasmic reticulum, the protein folding machinery isomer
   3854..3878    -  protein_bind   attB2: mutant version of attB; recombination site for the Gateway® BP reaction BP Clonase™
   3893..3940    +  misc_feature   MCS (fragment): pBluescript multiple cloning site
   3940..4528    +  misc_feature   WPRE: woodchuck hepatitis virus posttranscriptional regulatory element
   4570..5142    +  polyA_signal   EF-1α poly(A) signal: human EF-1α polyadenylation signal
   5313..5901    +  rep_origin     ori: high-copy-number ColE1/pMB1/pBR322/pUC origin of replication
   5987..6034    +  promoter       EM7 promoter: synthetic bacterial promoter&nbsp
   6054..6425    +  CDS            ble: BLE_STRHI - Experimental evidence at protein level: Swiss-Prot protein existence level 1. Binding protein with a strong affinity to the bleomycin family of antibiotics. From Streptoalloteichus hindustanus.
