[The description below was written by a language model from this plasmid's Addgene catalogue record and pLannotate feature annotations shown in this document.]
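Description:
p7VP1 is a mammalian expression plasmid that carries the major capsid protein VP1 of human polyomavirus 7 in the pGwf Gateway destination backbone. The roughly 1.1 kb VP1 open reading frame was introduced by Gateway recombination, which consumed the vector's attR1 and attR2 sites and left attB1 and attB2 scars flanking the insert. The automated annotation labels this region as a fragment of SV40 VP1. That label reflects homology between polyomavirus capsid proteins, and the catalogue entry identifies the insert as HPyV7 VP1. In bacteria the plasmid replicates from a high-copy ColE1/pUC-type origin and is selected with Zeocin (bleomycin family) through the ble gene, which is driven by the synthetic EM7 bacterial promoter.

VP1 expression is driven by the human EF-1α core promoter together with its first intron, which gives strong constitutive transcription in many mammalian cell types. Downstream of the insert, a WPRE enhances transcript stability and expression, and the EF-1α polyadenylation signal terminates the message. A separate cassette places EGFP under the SV40 enhancer/early promoter with an SV40 poly(A) signal, so transfected cells can be identified by fluorescence independently of VP1. The SV40 promoter region typically includes the SV40 origin, which could allow episomal amplification in cells expressing large T antigen, although the record does not state this.

The record does not give an explicit purpose. A construct of this design is suited to producing VP1 capsids or virus-like particles in cultured mammalian cells, for example for structural, serological or pseudovirus work. The associated publication concerns newly identified polyomaviruses shed from human skin.
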