Addgene plasmid #24726: p7VP1
Depositing lab: Christopher Buck. Publication: Merkel cell polyomavirus and two previously unknown polyomaviruses are chronically shed from human skin. Schowalter RM, Pastrana DV, Pumphrey KA, Moyer AL, Buck CB.. Cell Host Microbe. 2010 Jun 25;7(6):509-15. 10.1016/j.chom.2010.05.006 PubMed 20542254.
Backbone
  Vector backbone: pGwf
  Backbone manufacturer: Christopher Buck lab, Addgene plasmid 22517
  Backbone size w/o insert (bp): 5388
  Vector type: Mammalian Expression
Growth in bacteria
  Bacterial resistance: Bleocin (Zeocin), 50 μg/mL
  Growth temperature: 37°C
  Growth strain: DH5alpha
  Copy number: High Copy
Gene/Insert
  Gene/Insert name: VP1 from Human Polyomavirus 7
  Species: polyomavirus
  Insert size (bp): 1143
  Cloning method: Gateway Cloning; 5′ cloning site attR1 (destroyed during cloning); 3′ cloning site attR2 (destroyed during cloning)
  Sequencing primers: 5′ 1179R (TCCATTTCAGGTGTCGTGAG)
Terms and licenses: Academic/Nonprofit Terms; Industry Terms: Not Available to Industry
How to cite: p7VP1 was a gift from Christopher Buck (Addgene plasmid # 24726 ; http://n2t.net/addgene:24726 ; RRID:Addgene_24726)
