>Addgene plasmid #24726 | p7VP1 | addgene partial sequence | sequence record 30735 | 24726 with 1179R
GCAGGCTTCCGGAGCCACCATGCCATGCCAGCGCAAGGGCAACGGCCCAACCCAGAAGCTGCCACGCGTC
ATCCGCAAGGGAGGCGTCGAGGTCCTCGACACCGTGCCCCTGACCGAAGATACCCAGTACAAGGTCGAGG
CCGTCCTGCTGCCTAACTTCGGCAAGGCAGCCACTACCGGAAACTTCCAAAGCCGCGGACTGCCCTACAC
CATGTCCGATACCCTCGGCCCTGGCGCTGCCCTGTGCTATAGCGTCGCCGTCATCAACCTGCCCGAGATC
CCCGACGCAATGTGCGAAGATACCATGATCGTCTGGGAAGCATACCGCCTCGAGACCGAGCTGCTGTTCG
CACCTCAGATGGCATCCAGCGGATACCAGCGCGCTAACGGAACACTCGCTGGCATCGAAGGATCCCAGCT
GTACTTCTGGGCATGCGGAGGAGGTCCACTCGACGTGATCGGCATCAATCCCGATCCCGAGCGCCTGAAA
GTGAACGAGGCACTCGAGGGCCCAGGAAACACCGACGTGGCGTCCCTGCAAGCACTGCGCAAGCAGGTCA
ACGCTGCCAACTTTCCGGTTGAACTGTGGGTCGCCGACCCAACCAAGAACGACAACACACGCTACTTCGG
ACGCGTCGTCGGCGGAGGCGTGACACCGCCCGTCGTCAGTTACGGCAACCAGTCCACAACCCCACTCATC
GACGAGAACGGCGTCGGCATCCTGTGCACCTTCGGCTCCGTCTACCTGACATCCGCCGACATGGTCGGCA
TGACCGGGCTGCCAGGACTCCCAACCCTGTCCGCCGATTACTCCAATCAGCGCACCGTGCAGGCAGGCTA
CGGCCGGTTCTTCCGCGTGCACTGTCGCCAGCGCCGCATCAAGCATCCATACACGTC
